Addgene plasmid #42269: pRK5-mFzd7-1D4
Depositing lab: Chris Garcia & Jeremy Nathans. Depositing organization: Johns Hopkins University and School of Medicine. Publication: Frizzled 2 and frizzled 7 function redundantly in convergent extension and closure of the ventricular septum and palate: evidence for a network of interacting genes. Yu H, Ye X, Guo N, Nathans J. Development. 2012 Dec 1;139(23):4383-94. doi: 10.1242/dev.083352. Epub 2012 Oct 24. PubMed 23095888.
Backbone
  Vector backbone: pRK5
  Vector type: Mammalian Expression
Growth in bacteria
  Bacterial resistance: Ampicillin, 100 μg/mL
  Growth temperature: 37°C
  Growth strain: DH5alpha
  Copy number: Unknown
Gene/Insert
  Gene/Insert name: Frizzled 7
  Species: M. musculus (mouse)
  Entrez Gene: Fzd7 (a.k.a. Fz7)
  Tag / fusion protein: 1D4 (C terminal on insert)
  Cloning method: Unknown
  Sequencing primers: 5′ SP6; 3′ SV40pA-R
Terms and licenses: Academic/Nonprofit Terms; Industry Terms: Not Available to Industry
How to cite: pRK5-mFzd7-1D4 was a gift from Chris Garcia & Jeremy Nathans (Addgene plasmid # 42269 ; http://n2t.net/addgene:42269 ; RRID:Addgene_42269)
