[The description below was written by a language model from this plasmid's Addgene catalogue record.]
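Description:
pRK5-mFzd7-1D4 is a mammalian expression plasmid built on the pRK5 backbone and carrying the mouse Frizzled 7 (Fzd7, also called Fz7) coding sequence. It is propagated in E. coli under ampicillin selection. The record lists no mammalian selection marker, gives the copy number as unknown, and names no origin of replication. It also does not state which promoter drives the insert. pRK5-family vectors are generally known as CMV promoter-driven transient expression plasmids, and the listed sequencing primers (SP6 at the 5′ end, an SV40 polyadenylation signal reverse primer at the 3′ end) indicate that the insert lies between an SP6 primer site and an SV40 polyA region. No feature table or insert size is provided, and the cloning method is unrecorded, so the exact junctions cannot be described.

The payload encodes Frizzled 7, a member of the Frizzled family of seven-transmembrane Wnt receptors, fused at its C terminus to the 1D4 tag. 1D4 is a short epitope derived from the C-terminal tail of rhodopsin and recognised by a well-characterised monoclonal antibody. It is widely used for detection and immunoaffinity purification of membrane proteins. Placing it at the C terminus leaves the N-terminal signal sequence and the extracellular ligand-binding domain of the receptor unmodified.

The associated publication concerns the redundant roles of Frizzled 2 and Frizzled 7 in convergent extension and in closure of the ventricular septum and palate in mouse. The plasmid is therefore suited to expressing epitope-tagged mouse Fzd7 in transfected mammalian cells, for example to examine receptor expression, localisation, interactions or signalling, although the record does not specify particular assays.
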