>Addgene plasmid #42269 | pRK5-mFzd7-1D4 | addgene partial sequence | sequence record 61328 | SV40pA-R 5'-GAAATTTGTGATGCTATTGC-3'
TGGCGGCCAAGCTTCTGCAGGTCGACTCTAGAGGATCTTAGGCAGGCGCCACTTGGCTGGTCTCTGTCTT
GGAAGGCGCGCCTACCGCAGTTTCCCCCTTGCTGCTGTGGCTGAGTCTGTGGTAGAAGCGACGCCATGAC
TGCAGGGTCTTGCCCGACCAGATCCAGAAGCCCGTAGTGATGCCCACGATCATGGTCATCAGGTACTTGA
TCATGAAGACTGTAAAGTCGGGGCTCATGGGAGAGAAGTGGCCCGGAGGGCAGGGCACAGCGTAGCTCTT
GCAAGTCTGCAGGAGCCAGGTGCGTTCCCAGTGCTCTCGGAAGGCCTGCTCATAAAAGTAGCAGGCCAAC
ACGATGGTGGCCGGCACCGTGTAGAGCACGCTGAAGACGCCGATGCGCACCATCAGCTTCTCCAGCTTCT
CTGTCTTGGTGCCGTCGTGCTTCATGATGGTGCGGATGCGAAAGAGAGACACAAAGCCGGCCAACAGGAA
GGACGTCCCGATGAAGAGGTAGACGAACAAGGGCGCCAGCACGAAGCCCCGCAATGCATCCACACTAGAC
AGGCCCACGTAGCACACTCCACTGAGTAGGTCACCATCCACCTGGCCCATGGCCAAAATGGTGATTGTCT
TGACCGCTGGCACAGCCCACGCGGCCAGATGAAAGTACTGCGAGTTGGCCTCGATGGCCTCGTGGCCCCA
CTTCATGCCAGCTGCCAGGAACCAAGTGAGGGACAGAATGACCCACCAGATGGAGCTGGCCATACCGAAG
AAGTAAAGCACCAT
